>Addgene plasmid #37672 | pCEFLmGFP-Gli2 | addgene full sequence | sequence record 322470 | Addgene NGS Result
GGGCAGAGCGCACATCGCCCACAGTCCCCGAGAAGTTGGGGGGAGGGGTCGGCAATTGAACCGGTGCCTA
GAGAAGGTGGCGCGGGGTAAACTGGGAAAGTGATGTCGTGTACTGGCTCCGCCTTTTTCCCGAGGGTGGG
GGAGAACCGTATATAAGTGCAGTAGTCGCCGTGAACGTTCTTTTTCGCAACGGGTTTGCCGCCAGAACAC
AGGTAAGTGCCGTGTGTGGTTCCCGCGGGCCTGGCCTCTTTACGGGTTATGGCCCTTGCGTGCCTTGAAT
TACTTCCACCTGGCTGCAGTACGTGATTCTTGATCCCGAGCTTCGGGTTGGAAGTGGGTGGGAGAGTTCG
AGGCCTTGCGCTTAAGGAGCCCCTTCGCCTCGTGCTTGAGTTGAGGCCTGGCCTGGGCGCTGGGGCCGCC
GCGTGCGAATCTGGTGGCACCTTCGCGCCTGTCTCGCTGCTTTCGATAAGTCTCTAGCCATTTAAAATTT
TTGATGACCTGCTGCGACGCTTTTTTTCTGGCAAGATAGTCTTGTAAATGCGGGCCAAGATCGATCTGCA
CACTGGTATTTCGGTTTTTGGGGCCGCGGGCGGCGACGGGGCCCGTGCGTCCCAGCGCACATGTTCGGCG
AGGCGGGGCCTGCGAGCGCGGCCACCGAGAATCGGACGGGGGTAGTCTCAAGCTGGCCGGCCTGCTCTGG
TGCCTGGCCTCGCGCCGCCGTGTATCGCCCCGCCCTGGGCGGCAAGGCTGGCCCGGTCGGCACCAGTTGC
GTGAGCGGAAAGATGGCCGCTTCCCGGCCCTGCTGCAGGGAGCTCAAAATGGAGGACGCGGCGCTCGGGA
GAGCGGGCGGGTGAGTCACCCACACAAAGGAAAAGGGCCTTTCCGTCCTCAGCCGTCGCTTCATGTGACT
CCACGGAGTACCGGGCGCCGTCCAGGCACCTCGATTAGTTCTCGAGCTTTTGGAGTACGTCGTCTTTAGG
TTGGGGGGAGGGGTTTTATGCGATGGAGTTTCCCCACACTGAGTGGGTGGAGACTGAAGTTAGGCCAGCT
TGGCACTTGATGTAATTCTCCTTGGAATTTGCCCTTTTTGAGTTTGGATCTTGGTTCATTCTCAAGCCTC
AGACAGTGGTTCAAAGTTTTTTTCTTCCATTTCAGGTGTCGTGAGGAATTGGCGAAGCTTGTCGACCCAC
CATGGTGAGCAAGGGCGAGGAGCTGTTCACCGGGGTGGTGCCCATCCTGGTCGAGCTGGACGGCGACGTA
AACGGCCACAAGTTCAGCGTGTCTGGCGAGGGCGAGGGCGATGCCACCTACGGCAAGCTGACCCTGAAGT
TCATCTGCACCACCGGCAAGCTGCCCGTGCCCTGGCCCACCCTCGTGACCACCCTGACCTACGGCGTGCA
GTGCTTCAGCCGCTACCCCGACCACATGAAGCAGCACGACTTCTTCAAGTCCGCCATGCCCGAAGGCTAC
GTCCAGGAGCGCACCATCTTCTTCAAGGACGACGGCAACTACAAGACCCGCGCCGAGGTGAAGTTCGAGG
GCGACACCCTGGTGAACCGCATCGAGCTGAAGGGCATCGACTTCAAGGAGGACGGCAACATCCTGGGGCA
CAAGCTGGAGTACAACTACAACAGCCACAACGTCTATATCATGGCCGACAAGCAGAAGAACGGCATCAAG
GCGAACTTCAAGATCCGCCACAACATCGAGGACGGCAGCGTGCAGCTCGCCGACCACTACCAGCAGAACA
CCCCCATCGGCGACGGCCCCGTGCTGCTGCCCGACAACCACTACCTGAGCACCCAGTCCAAGCTGAGCAA
AGACCCCAACGAGAAGCGCGATCACATGGTCCTGCTGGAGTTCGTGACCGCCGCCGGGATCACTCTCGGC
ATGGACGAGCTGTACAAGACTAGTGAGACTTCTGCCCCAGCCCCTGCACTGGAGAAGAAAGAAGCCAAGA
GTGGTCTCTTGGAGGACAGCAGCTTCCCCGACCCAGGGAAAAAGGCCTGTCCTCTGGCGGTGGCCGCAGC
TGTAGCCGCCCACGGAGTTCCTCAGCAGCTCCTGCCGGCTTTCCACGCGCCTTTGCCGATTGACATGAGA
CACCAGGAGGGAAGGTACCATTATGACCCTCACTCTGTCCACAGTGTACACGGGCCTCCCACCCTAAGTG
GCAGCCCTGTCATCTCAGATATCTCCTTGATACGACTTTCTCCACACCCTGCTGGCCCTGGAGAGTCACC
CTTCAGCGCCCACCACCCCTACGTGAACCCCCATATGGAGCACTACCTCCGGTCTGTGCACAGCAGCCCC
ACACTCTCAATGATCTCTGCCGCCAGGGGCCTCAGCCCTGCTGATGTGGCCCACGAACATCTGAAAGAGA
GGGGACTCTTTAGCCTCGCAGCCCCAGGCACCAACCCTTCAGACTATTACCACCAGATGACCCTCATGGC
AAGCCACCCCACCCCTTATGGGGACCTTCTAATGCAGAGCGGGGGTGCTGCTAGCGCACCCCATCTCCAT
GACTACCTCAACCCTGTGGATGCATCACGATTCTCTAGTCCACGTGTGACCCCACGACTGAGCCGCAAGC
GGGCTCTGTCCATCTCCCCGCTCTCAGATGCCAGCCTCGACCTACAACGCATGATTCGGACCTCTCCCAA
CTCGCTGGTAGCTTACATCAACAACTCCAGGAGCAGCTCAGCAGCCAGTGGCTCTTATGGACATCTGTCT
GCTGGTGCCCTCAGCCCAGCCTTCACTTTTCCCCACCCCATCAATCCTGTGGCCTACCAGCAGATCTTGA
GCCAGCAGCGGGGCCTGGGCTCAGCCTTTGGACACACACCACCCCTGATCCAGCCTTCACCCACCTTCTT
GGCCCAGCAGCCCATGACTCTCACCTCCATCAGCACCATGCCTACCCAACTCAGCAGCAGTAGCAGCAAC
TGTCTAAATGATGCCAACCAGAACAAGCAGAACAGCGAGTCAGCTGTGAGCAGCACCGTGAACCCCATCA
CCATTCATAAGCGGAGCAAGGTCAAGACTGAGGCTGAGGGCCTGCGTCCAGCATCCCCGCTTGGACTGAC
ACAGGAGCAGCTGGCCGATCTCAAGGAAGACCTGGACAGGGATGACTGTAAGCAGGAGGCCGAGGTGGTC
ATCTACGAGACCAACTGCCACTGGGCAGACTGCACCAAGGAGTATGACACACAGGAGCAGCTGGTGCATC
ATATCAACAATGAACACATCCACGGGGAGAAGAAGGAGTTCGTGTGCCGCTGGCAGGCCTGCACGAGAGA
GCAGAAGCCCTTCAAGGCCCAGTACATGCTGGTTGTTCACATGCGCAGACACACGGGTGAGAAGCCACAC
AAGTGCACGTTCGAAGGCTGTTCCAAGGCCTACTCTCGCCTGGAGAACCTGAAGACACACCTGCGTTCAC
ACACAGGAGAGAAGCCATATGTGTGTGAACACGAAGGCTGTAACAAAGCCTTCTCCAATGCCTCAGACCG
CGCCAAGCACCAGAACCGCACTCACTCCAATGAGAAACCCTACATCTGCAAGATCCCAGGCTGCACCAAG
AGGTACACAGACCCCAGCTCACTCCGCAAGCATGTGAAGACTGTCCATGGGCCAGACGCCCATGTCACCA
AGAAACAGCGTAATGATGTGCATGTCCGTGCTCCACTGCTCAAGGAGAATGGGGATAATGAGGCCAGCGC
CGAGCCAGGTGGCCGGGGACCTGAGGAGAGTGTGGAGGCCAGTAGCACCAGCCACACTGTGGAGGACTGC
CTACATATCAAAGCCATCAAGACAGAGAGCTCCGGGCTTTGTCAGTCCAGCCCCGGGGCCCAGTCATCCT
GCAGCAGCGAGCCCTCTCCCCTGGGCAGTGCCCCCAACAATGACAGTGGCATGGAGATGCCGGGGACAGG
GCCTGGGAGTCTGGGAGACCTGACAGCACTGGCTGACACGTGTCCAGGAGCTGACACCTCAGCCCTGGCT
GCACCCTCCACTGGTGGCCTGCAGCTGCGCAAACACATGAGCACCGTGCATCGCTTTGAGCAGCTGAAGA
GAGAGAAGCTCAAGTCACTGAAGGATTCCTGCTCGTGGGCCGGCCCAGCTCCACACACCCGCAACACCAA
GCTGCCTCCCCTTCCAGTCAATGGTTCTGTCCTGGAAAACTTCAACAATACAGGGGGCGGTGGACCGGCA
GGACTGCTGCCCAGCCAGCGGCTACCAGAGCTGACCGAAGTGACGATGCTGAGCCAGCTGCAGGAACGAA
GAGACAGCTCCACCAGCACCATGAGCTCGGCCTACACTGTGAGCCGCCGCTCCTCTGGCATCTCCCCATA
CTTCTCTAGCCGTCGCTCCAGCGAGGCTTCGCCTCTCGGTGGCCTACGCCCGCACAACGCCAGCTCAGCA
GACTCCTATGACCCCATCTCCACAGATGCCTCTCGGCGCTCCAGTGAAGCCAGCCAGTGCAGTGGCGGTG
GCCCAGAGCTGCTCAACCTCACACCTGCGCAGCAGTACAACCTGCGTGCCAAGTACGCAGCGGCCACAGG
TGGACCACCGCCCACGCCACTGCCGGGCCTCGATCGTGTAAGCCTTCGTACCCGCCTGGCCTTGCTGGAT
GCTCCTGAGCGTGCACTTCCTGGTGCCTGCCCACATCCACTGGGGCCACGGCGTGGCAGCGATGGGCCTA
CCTATAGCCATGGTCATGGCCATGGCTACGCAGGTGCGGCTCCAGCATTCCCCCACGAGGGGCCAAACAG
CAGCACACGGCGGGCCAGCGACCCTGTGCGGCGCCCTGACCCCCTTATTCTGCCTCGAGTGCAACGTTTC
CACAGTACCCACAACATGAATCCAGGTTCACTGCCACCCTGCGCTGATCGGCGTGGCCTGCACGTACAGA
GCCACCCCAGCGTAGACAGCAACCTGACCCGCAACGCCTACTCTCCCAGACCCCCTAGCATCAATGAGAA
CGTGGTGATGGAGGCCGTGGCTGCTGGGGTAGACGGCCCAGGGCTAGAGTGCGACCTGGGGCTGGTGGAG
GATGAGCTGGTGCTGCCAGATGATGTGGTACAGTACATCAAGGCTCACACCGGTGGTACCTTGGATGACG
GCATTCGGCAGGGGTATCCCACAGAAGGTACTGGCTTCCCCGAGAACTCTAAGCTGCCCAGTCCTGGGCT
ACAAGGCCACCGCAGGCTAGCAGCTGCCGACTCCAACATGGGTCCTTCTGCTCCTGGACTCGGGGGCTGC
CAGCTGAGCTACAGCCCCTCCTCCAACCTCAACAAGAGCAACATGCCTGTGCAGTGGAATGAGGTGAGTT
CTGGCACCGTGGATGCCCTGCCTACCCAGGTGAAGCCACCTCCTTTCCCTCACAGCAACCTGGCTGTGGT
CCAACAGAAGCCAGCCTTTGGCCAGTATCCAGGATATAATCCACAATCCGTGCAGAGCAGCTCCGGAGGT
CTAGACAGCACCCAGCCGCACCTACAGCTTCGAGGAGCCCCCTCTGCATCAAGAGGGAGCTACACGCAAC
AGCCTCGACAGCCAGCTGCAGGCAGTCAGTGCCTGGGTATGAGTGCGGCCATGAGCCCGCAGGCCAGCTA
CAGCCAAGCCCACCCCCAGCTGAGCCCAAACATTGTCAGCGGATCTCTGAACCAGTTTTCTCCCTCCTGC
AGCAATATGGCAGCCAAGCCCAGCCACCTGGGACTCCCTCAGCAAATGGAAGTTGTCCCCAATGCCACCA
TCATGAATGGCCATCAACGGGAGCACGGGGTCCCCAATTCATCCCTGGCTGCGGTGTCACAACCTCACCC
AGTCCTGAGCTATCCCCAGCAGGACAGCTACCAACAGGGCTCCAACCTTCTGTCATCCCATCAGCCTGGC
TTCATGGAGTCCCAGCAGAACGCGGGCTTTGGTCTCATGCAGCCTCGGCCACCCCTGGAACCCAACACGG
CCAGCCGTCACCGTGGAGTACGTTCTGGGCAACAGCAGTTGTATGCCAGGACCACTGGCCAAGCCATGGT
CACATCAGCCAACCAAGAGACAGCAGAAGCTATGCCCAAGGGACCAGCAGGGACCATGGTATCCCTAGCT
CCTCAGCCATCTCAGGACACAGGGCGGGCACAAGATCAGAACACGCTATACTACTATGGCCAGATCCACA
TGTATGAACAGAATGGAGGCTGCCCAGCCGTGCAGCCCCAGCCGCCACAACCACAAGCTTGCTCAGACAG
TATCCAGCCTGAGCCTTTGCCTTCACCGGGAGTCAACCAGGTGTCTAGCACCGTGGACTCCCAGCTCCTG
GAGCCCCCCCAGATTGACTTTGATGCCATCATGGATGATGGTGATCACTCGAGTTTGTTTTCTGGTGCAC
TGAGCCCAACCCTTCTCCACAATCTCTCCCAGAATTCCTCACGCCTCACCACACCCCGGAATTCCTTGAC
ACTGCCCTCCATCCCTGCGGGCATCAGCAACATGGCCGTGGGCGACATGAGTTCCATGCTCACCAGCCTG
GCTGAAGAGAGCAAGTTTTTAAACATGATGACCTAAGCGGCCGCTCGAGCATGCATCTAGAGGGCCCTAT
TCTATAGTGTCACCTAAATGCTAGAGCTCGCTGATCAGCCTCGACTGTGCCTTCTAGTTGCCAGCCATCT
GTTGTTTGCCCCTCCCCCGTGCCTTCCTTGACCCTGGAAGGTGCCACTCCCACTGTCCTTTCCTAATAAA
ATGAGGAAATTGCATCGCATTGTCTGAGTAGGTGTCATTCTATTCTGGGGGGTGGGGTGGGGCAGGACAG
CAAGGGGGAGGATTGGGAAGACAATAGCAGGCATGCTGGGGATGCGGTGGGCTCTATGGCTTCTGAGGCG
GAAAGAACCAGCTGGGGCTCTAGGGGGTATCCCC
[124 nt withheld, positions 6895-7018]
C
[91 nt withheld, positions 7020-7110]
A
[49 nt withheld, positions 7112-7160]
CCTTTGACGTTGGAGTCCACGTTCTTT
[37 nt withheld, positions 7188-7224]
ACCCTATCTCGGTCTATTCTTTTGATTTATAAGGGATTTTGCCGATTTCGGCCTATTGGTTAAAAAATGA
GCTGATTTAACAAAAATTTAACGCGAATTAATTCTGTGGAATGTGTGTCAGTTAGGGTGTGGAAAGTCCC
CAGGCTCCCCAGCAGGCAGAAGTATGCAAAGCATGCATCTCAATTAGTCAGCAACCAGGTGTGGAAAGTC
CCCAGGCTCCCCAGCAGGCAGAAGTATGCAAAGCATGCATCTCAATTAGTCAGCAACCATAGTCCCGCCC
CTAACTCCGCCCATCCCGCCCCTAACTCCGCCCAGTTCCGCCCATTCTCCGCCCCATGGCTGACTAATTT
TTTTTATTTATGCAGAGGCCGAGGCCGCCTCTGCCTCTGAGCTATTCCAGAAGTAGTGAGGAGGCTTTTT
TGGAGGCCTAGGCTTTTGCAAAAAGCTCCCGGGAGCTTGTATATCCATTTTCGGATCTGATCAAGAGACA
GGATGAGGATCGTTTCGCATGATTGAACAAGATGGATTGCACGCAGGTTCTCCGGCCGCTTGGGTGGAGA
GGCTATTCGGCTATGACTGGGCACAACAGACAATCGGCTGCTCTGATGCCGCCGTGTTCCGGCTGTCAGC
GCAGGGGCGCCCGGTTCTTTTTGTCAAGACCGACCTGTCCGGTGCCCTGAATGAACTGCAGGACGAGGCA
GCGCGGCTATCGTGGCTGGCCACGACGGGCGTTCCTTGCGCAGCTGTGCTCGACGTTGTCACTGAAGCGG
GAAGGGACTGGCTGCTATTGGGCGAAGTGCCGGGGCAGGATCTCCTGTCATCTCACCTTGCTCCTGCCGA
GAAAGTATCCATCATGGCTGATGCAATGCGGCGGCTGCATACGCTTGATCCGGCTACCTGCCCATTCGAC
CACCAAGCGAAACATCGCATCGAGCGAGCACGTACTCGGATGGAAGCCGGTCTTGTCGATCAGGATGATC
TGGACGAAGAGCATCAGGGGCTCGCGCCAGCCGAACTGTTCGCCAGGCTCAAGGCGCGCATGCCCGACGG
CGAGGATCTCGTCGTGACCCATGGCGATGCCTGCTTGCCGAATATCATGGTGGAAAATGGCCGCTTTTCT
GGATTCATCGACTGTGGCCGGCTGGGTGTGGCGGACCGCTATCAGGACATAGCGTTGGCTACCCGTGATA
TTGCTGAAGAGCTTGGCGGCGAATGGGCTGACCGCTTCCTCGTGCTTTACGGTATCGCCGCTCCCGATTC
GCAGCGCATCGCCTTCTATCGCCTTCTTGACGAGTTCTTCTGAGCGGGACTCTGGGGTTCGAAATGACCG
ACCAAGCGACGCCCAACCTGCCATCACGAGATTTCGATTCCACCGCCGCCTTCTATGAAAGGTTGGGCTT
CGGAATCGTTTTCCGGGACGCCGGCTGGATGATCCTCCAGCGCGGGGATCTCATGCTGGAGTTCTTCGCC
CACCCCAACTTGTTTATTGCAGCTTATAATGGTTACAAATAAAGCAATAGCATCACAAATTTCACAAATA
AAGCATTTTTTTCACTGCATTCTAGTTGTGGTTTGTCCAAACTCATCAATGTATCTTATCATGTCTGTAT
ACCGTCGACCTCTAGCTAGAGCTTGGCGTAATCATGGTCATAGCTGTTTCCTGTGTGAAATTGTTATCCG
CTCACAATTCCACACAACATACGAGCCGGAAGCATAAAGTGTAAAGCCTGGGGTGCCTAATGAGTGAGCT
AACTCACATTAATTGCGTTGCGCTCACTGCCCGCTTTCCAGTCGGGAAACCTGTCGTGCCAGCTGCATTA
ATGAATCGGCCAACGCGCGGGGAGAGGCGGTTTGCGTATTGGGCGCTCTTCCGCTTCCTCGCTCACTGAC
TCGCTGCGCTCGGTCGTTCGGCTGCGGCGAGCGGTATCAGCTCACTCAAAGGCGGTAATACGGTTATCCA
CAGAATCAGGGGATAACGCAGGAAAGAACATGTGAGCAAAAGGCCAGCAAAAGGCCAGGAACCGTAAAAA
GGCCGCGTTGCTGGCGTTTTTCCATAGGCTCCGCCCCCCTGACGAGCATCACAAAAATCGACGCTCAAGT
CAGAGGTGGCGAAACCCGACAGGACTATAAAGATACCAGGCGTTTCCCCCTGGAAGCTCCCTCGTGCGCT
CTCCTGTTCCGACCCTGCCGCTTACCGGATACCTGTCCGCCTTTCTCCCTTCGGGAAGCGTGGCGCTTTC
TCATAGCTCACGCTGTAGGTATCTCAGTTCGGTGTAGGTCGTTCGCTCCAAGCTGGGCTGTGTGCACGAA
CCCCCCGTTCAGCCCGACCGCTGCGCCTTATCCGGTAACTATCGTCTTGAGTCCAACCCGGTAAGACACG
ACTTATCGCCACTGGCAGCAGCCACTGGTAACAGGATTAGCAGAGCGAGGTATGTAGGCGGTGCTACAGA
GTTCTTGAAGTGGTGGCCTAACTACGGCTACACTAGAAGAACAGTATTTGGTATCTGCGCTCTGCTGAAG
CCAGTTACCTTCGGAAAAAGAGTTGGTAGCTCTTGATCCGGCAAACAAACCACCGCTGGTAGCGGTGGTT
TTTTTGTTTGCAAGCAGCAGATTACGCGCAGAAAAAAAGGATCTCAAGAAGATCCTTTGATCTTTTCTAC
GGGGTCTGACGCTCAGTGGAACGAAAACTCACGTTAAGGGATTTTGGTCATGAGATTATCAAAAAGGATC
TTCACCTAGATCCTTTTAAATTAAAAATGAAGTTTTAAATCAATCTAAAGTATATATGAGTAAACTTGGT
CTGACAGTTACCAATGCTTAATCAGTGAGGCACCTATCTCAGCGATCTGTCTATTTCGTTCATCCATAGT
TGCCTGACTCCCCGTCGTGTAGATAACTACGATACGGGAGGGCTTACCATCTGGCCCCAGTGCTGCAATG
ATACCGCGAGACCCACGCTCACCGGCTCCAGATTTATCAGCAATAAACCAGCCAGCCGGAAGGGCCGAGC
GCAGAAGTGGTCCTGCAACTTTATCCGCCTCCATCCAGTCTATTAATTGTTGCCGGGAAGCTAGAGTAAG
TAGTTCGCCAGTTAATAGTTTGCGCAACGTTGTTGCCATTGCTACAGGCATCGTGGTGTCACGCTCGTCG
TTTGGTATGGCTTCATTCAGCTCCGGTTCCCAACGATCAAGGCGAGTTACATGATCCCCCATGTTGTGCA
AAAAAGCGGTTAGCTCCTTCGGTCCTCCGATCGTTGTCAGAAGTAAGTTGGCCGCAGTGTTATCACTCAT
GGTTATGGCAGCACTGCATAATTCTCTTACTGTCATGCCATCCGTAAGATGCTTTTCTGTGACTGGTGAG
TACTCAACCAAGTCATTCTGAGAATAGTGTATGCGGCGACCGAGTTGCTCTTGCCCGGCGTCAATACGGG
ATAATACCGCGCCACATAGCAGAACTTTAAAAGTGCTCATCATTGGAAAACGTTCTTCGGGGCGAAAACT
CTCAAGGATCTTACCGCTGTTGAGATCCAGTTCGATGTAACCCACTCGTGCACCCAACTGATCTTCAGCA
TCTTTTACTTTCACCAGCGTTTCTGGGTGAGCAAAAACAGGAAGGCAAAATGCCGCAAAAAAGGGAATAA
GGGCGACACGGAAATGTTGAATACTCATACTCTTCCTTTTTCAATATTATTGAAGCATTTATCAGGGTTA
TTGTCTCATGAGCGGATACATATTTGAATGTATTTAGAAAAATAAACAAATAGGGGTTCCGCGCACATTT
CCCCGAAAAGTGCCACCTGACGTCGACGGATCGGGAGATCGATCTCCCGATCCCCTATGGTGCACTCTCA
GTACAATCTGCTCTGATGCCGCATAGTTAAGCCAGTATCTGCTCCCTGCTTGTGTGTTGGAGGTCGCTGA
GTAGTGCGCGAGCAAAATTTAAGCTACAACAAGGCAAGGCTTGACCGACAATTGCATGAAGAATCTGCTT
AGGGTTAGGCGTTTTGCGCTGCTTCGAGCTTTGCAAAGATGGATAAAGTTTTAAACAGAGAGGAATCTTT
GCAGCTAATGGACCTTCTAGGTCTTGAAAGGAGTGGGAATTGGCTCCGGTGCCCGTCAGT
Features (pLannotate 1.2.2; 22 found; start..end, strand, type, name):
      1..212     +  promoter       EF-1α core promoter: core promoter for human elongation factor EF-1α
    213..322     +  intron         EF-1α intron A (fragment): intron upstream of the start codon of human EF-1α
    952..1155    +  intron         EF-1α intron A: truncated intron upstream of the start codon of human EF-1α
   1192..1908    +  CDS            mEGFP: mEGFP is a basic (constitutively fluorescent) green fluorescent protein published in 2002, derived from Aequorea victoria. It has moderate acid sensitivity.
   1915..6543    +  CDS            Gli2: GLI2_MOUSE - Also known as Thp From Mus musculus (Mouse).
   6581..6599    -  promoter       SP6 promoter: promoter for bacteriophage SP6 RNA polymerase
   6625..6849    +  polyA_signal   bGH poly(A) signal: bovine growth hormone polyadenylation signal
   6853..6874    +  promoter       SV40 promoter (fragment): SV40 enhancer and early promoter
   6895..7323    +  rep_origin     f1 ori (sequence partly withheld): f1 bacteriophage origin of replication; arrow indicates direction of (+) strand synthesis
   7337..7666    +  promoter       SV40 promoter: SV40 enhancer and early promoter
   7733..8524    +  CDS            neo: KKA2_KLEPN - Also known as kan, nptII. Experimental evidence at protein level: Swiss-Prot protein existence level 1. Resistance to kanamycin, neomycin, paromomycin, ribostamycin, butirosin and gentamicin B. From Klebsiella pneumoniae.
   8548..8706    +  CDS            ble (fragment): BLE_KLEPN - Experimental evidence at protein level: Swiss-Prot protein existence level 1. Binding protein with a strong affinity to the bleomycin family of antibiotics. Binds to CL990; an antimitotic-antibiotic compound. From Klebsiella pneumoniae.
   8701..8822    +  polyA_signal   SV40 poly(A) signal: SV40 polyadenylation signal
   8893..8915    -  protein_bind   lac operator (fragment): The lac repressor binds to the lac operator to inhibit transcription in E. coli. This inhibition can be relieved by adding lactose or isopropyl-β-D-thiogalactopyranoside (IPTG). lac repressor encoded by lacI
   8919..8949    -  promoter       lac promoter: promoter for the E. coli lac operon
   8964..8985    -  protein_bind   CAP binding site: CAP binding activates transcription in the presence of cAMP. E. coli catabolite activator protein
   8998..9090    -  CDS            lacI (fragment): lac repressor; lacI; The lac repressor binds to the lac operator to inhibit transcription in E. coli. This inhibition can be relieved by adding lactose or isopropyl-β-D-thiogalactopyranoside (IPTG).
   9273..9861    -  rep_origin     ori: high-copy-number ColE1/pMB1/pBR322/pUC origin of replication
  10032..10892   -  CDS            AmpR: β-lactamase; bla; confers resistance to ampicillin, carbenicillin, and related antibiotics
  10893..10997   -  promoter       AmpR promoter: bla
  11060..11112   -  misc_feature   bom (fragment): basis of mobility region from pBR322
  11253..11319   +  CDS            small t antigen (fragment): SV40 (simian virus 40) small t antigen
