[The description below was written by a language model from this plasmid's Addgene catalogue record and pLannotate feature annotations shown in this document.]
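Description:
pCEFLmGFP-Gli2 is a mammalian expression plasmid of about 11.3 kb, built on the pCEFL backbone, that produces mouse Gli2 fused at its N terminus to a monomeric green fluorescent protein. Transcription is driven by the human EF-1α promoter; the feature table shows the core promoter followed by portions of EF-1α intron A, which normally boosts expression. Next come the mEGFP coding sequence, then almost immediately the Gli2 open reading frame, and a bovine growth hormone polyadenylation signal. According to the depositor, the fluorescent tag was made by introducing the A206K mutation into EGFP. This change suppresses the weak tendency of GFP to dimerise, so the tag is less likely to distort the behaviour of its fusion partner. The restriction sites used for cloning are not recorded.

The plasmid is propagated in E. coli through a high-copy ColE1/pUC-type origin with ampicillin selection from the β-lactamase gene, and it also carries an f1 origin. A separate cassette, consisting of the SV40 enhancer/early promoter, the neomycin phosphotransferase gene and an SV40 poly(A) signal, allows G418 selection of stably transfected mammalian cells. The remaining annotations are short backbone remnants rather than functional units, including an SP6 promoter downstream of the insert and fragments of ble, lac regulatory sequence, lacI, bom and SV40 small t antigen.

Gli2 is a transcription factor that mediates Hedgehog signalling. The associated publication concerns Gli2 trafficking between the primary cilium and the nucleus, so the construct is suited to live or fixed-cell imaging of Gli2 localisation in response to pathway activation.
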