Addgene plasmid #37672: pCEFLmGFP-Gli2
Depositing lab: Philip Beachy. Publication: Gli2 trafficking links Hedgehog-dependent activation of Smoothened in the primary cilium to transcriptional activation in the nucleus. Kim J, Kato M, Beachy PA. Proc Natl Acad Sci U S A. 2009 Dec 22;106(51):21666-71. Epub 2009 Dec 8. 10.1073/pnas.0912180106 PubMed 19996169.
Backbone
  Vector backbone: pCEFL
  Vector type: Mammalian Expression
  Selectable markers: Neomycin (select with G418)
Growth in bacteria
  Bacterial resistance: Ampicillin, 100 μg/mL
  Growth temperature: 37°C
  Growth strain: DH5alpha
  Copy number: Unknown
Gene/Insert
  Gene/Insert name: Gli2
  Species: M. musculus (mouse)
  Entrez Gene: Gli2
  Promoter: EF1a
  Tag / fusion protein: mGFP (N terminal on insert)
  Cloning method: Restriction Enzyme; 5′ cloning site unknown (unknown if destroyed); 3′ cloning site unknown (unknown if destroyed)
  Sequencing primers: 5′ EF1a-Fwd; 3′ BGH-Rev
Resource information
  A portion of this plasmid was derived from a plasmid made by: pCEFL was provided by J. Silvio Gutkind (National Institutes of Health).
Terms and licenses: Academic/Nonprofit Terms; Industry Terms: Not Available to Industry
Depositor comments: monomeric GFP was constructed by introducing the monomeric mutation, A206K, to EGFP.
How to cite: pCEFLmGFP-Gli2 was a gift from Philip Beachy (Addgene plasmid # 37672 ; http://n2t.net/addgene:37672 ; RRID:Addgene_37672)
