>Addgene plasmid #37672 | pCEFLmGFP-Gli2 | addgene partial sequence | sequence record 48812 | EGFP-C 5'-CATGGTCCTGCTGGAGTTCGTG-3'
CTGTACAAGACTAGTGAGACTTCTGCCCCAGCCCCTGCACTGGAGAAGAAAGAAGCCAAGAGTGGTCTCT
TGGAGGACAGCAGCTTCCCCGACCCAGGGAAAAAGGCCTGTCCTCTGGCGGTGGCCGCAGCTGTAGCCGC
CCACGGAGTTCCTCAGCAGCTCCTGCCGGCTTTCCACGCGCCTTTGCCGATTGACATGAGACACCAGGAG
GGAAGGTACCATTATGACCCTCACTCTGTCCACAGTGTACACGGGCCTCCCACCCTAAGTGGCAGCCCTG
TCATCTCAGATATCTCCTTGATACGACTTTCTCCACACCCTGCTGGCCCTGGAGAGTCACCCTTCAGCGC
CCACCACCCCTACGTGAACCCCCATATGGAGCACTACCTCCGGTCTGTGCACAGCAGCCCCACACTCTCA
ATGATCTCTGCCGCCAGGGGCCTCAGCCCTGCTGATGTGGCCCACGAACATCTGAAAGAGAGGGGACTCT
TTAGCCTCGCAGCCCCAGGCACCAACCCTTCAGACTATTACCACCAGATGACCCTCATGGCAAGCCACCC
CACCCCTTATGGGGACCTTCTAATGCAGAGCGGGGGTGCTGCTAGCGCACCCCATCTCCATGACTACCTC
AACCCTGTGGATGCATCACGATTCTCTAGTCCACGTGTGACCCCACGACTGAGCCGCAAGCGGGCTCTGT
CCATCTCCCCGCTCTCAGATGCCAGCCTCGACCTACAACGCATGATTCGGACCTCTCCCAACTCGCTGGT
AGCTTACATCAACAACTCCAGGAGCAGCTCAGCAGCCAGT
